>Addgene plasmid #147569 | pnYC-NpM-DmPAN3_349-790-M651HP652G_T | depositor full sequence | sequence record 290016 | Full Sequence
GGTATGGCAATGAAAGACGGTGAGCTGGTGATATGGGATAGTGTTCACCCTTGTTACACCGTTTTCCATG
AGCAAACTGAAACGTTTTCATCGCTCTGGAGTGAATACCACGACGATTTCCGGCAGTTTCTACACATATA
TTCGCAAGATGTGGCGTGTTACGGTGAAAACCTGGCCTATTTCCCTAAAGGGTTTATTGAGAATATGTTT
TTCGTCTCAGCCAATCCCTGGGTGAGTTTCACCAGTTTTGATTTAAACGTGGCCAATATGGACAACTTCT
TCGCCCCCGTTTTCACCATGGGCAAATATTATACGCAAGGCGACAAGGTGCTGATGCCGCTGGCGATTCA
GGTTCATCATGCCGTCTGTGATGGCTTCCATGTCGGCAGAATGCTTAATGAATTACAACAGTACTGCGAT
GAGTGGCAGGGCGGGGCGTAATTTTTTTAAGGCAGTTATTGGTGCCCTTAAACGCCTGGTGCTACGCCTG
AATAAGTGATAATAAGCGGATGAATGGCAGAAATTCGAAAGCAAATTCGACCCGGTCGTCGGTTCAGGGC
AGGGTCGTTAAATAGCCGCTTATGTCTATTGCTGGTTTACCGGTTTATTGACTACCGGAAGCAGTGTGAC
CGTGTGCTTCTCAAATGCCTGAGGCCAGTTTGCTCAGGCTCTCCCCGTGGAGGTAATAATTGACGATATG
ATCATTTATTCTGCCTCCCAGAGCCTGATAAAAACGGTTAGCGCTTCGTTAATACAGATGTAGGTGTTCC
ACAGGGTAGCCAGCAGCATCCTGCGATGCAGATCCGGAACATAATGGTGCAGGGCGCTTGTTTCGGCGTG
GGTATGGTGGCAGGCCCCGTGGCCGGGGGACTGTTGGGCGCTGCCGGCACCTGTCCTACGAGTTGCATGA
TAAAGAAGACAGTCATAAGTGCGGCGACGATAGTCATGCCCCGCGCCCACCGGAAGGAGCTACCGGACAG
CGGTGCGGACTGTTGTAACTCAGAATAAGAAATGAGGCCGCTCATGGCGTTGACTCTCAGTCATAGTATC
GTGGTATCACCGGTTGGTTCCACTCTCTGTTGCGGGCAACTTCAGCAGCACGTAGGGGACTTCCGCGTTT
CCAGACTTTACGAAACACGGAAACCGAAGACCATTCATGTTGTTGCTCAGGTCGCAGACGTTTTGCAGCA
GCAGTCGCTTCACGTTCGCTCGCGTATCGGTGATTCATTCTGCTAACCAGTAAGGCAACCCCGCCAGCCT
AGCCGGGTCCTCAACGACAGGAGCACGATCATGCGCACCCGTGGCCAGGACCCAACGCTGCCCGAGATGC
GCCGCGTGCGGCTGCTGGAGATGGCGGACGCGATGGATATGTTCTGCCAAGGGTTGGTTTGCGCATTCAC
AGTTCTCCGCAAGAATTGATTGGCTCCAATTCTTGGAGTGGTGAATCCGTTAGCGAGGTGCCGCCGGCTT
CCATTCAGGTCGAGGTGGCCCGGCTCCATGCACCGCGACGCAACGCGGGGAGGCAGACAAGGTATAGGGC
GGCGCCTACAATCCATGCCAACCCGTTCCATGTGCTCGCCGAGGCGGCATAAATCGCCGTGACGATCAGC
GGTCCAGTGATCGAAGTTAGGCTGGTAAGAGCCGCGAGCGATCCTTGAAGCTGTCCCTGATGGTCGTCAT
CTACCTGCCTGGACAGCATGGCCTGCAACGCGGGCATCCCGATGCCGCCGGAAGCGAGAAGAATCATAAT
GGGGAAGGCCATCCAGCCTCGCGTCGCGAACGCCAGCAAGACGTAGCCCAGCGCGTCGGCCGCCATGCCG
GCGATAATGGCCTGCTTCTCGCCGAAACGTTTGGTGGCGGGACCAGTGACGAAGGCTTGAGCGAGGGCGT
GCAAGATTCCGAATACCGCAAGCGACAGGCCGATCATCGTCGCGCTCCAGCGAAAGCGGTCCTCGCCGAA
AATGACCCAGAGCGCTGCCGGCACCTGTCCTACGAGTTGCATGATAAAGAAGACAGTCATAAGTGCGGCG
ACGATAGTCATGCCCCGCGCCCACCGGAAGGAGCTGACTGGGTTGAAGGCTCTCAAGGGCATCGGTCGAC
GCTCTCCCTTATGCGACTCCTGCATTAGGAAGCAGCCCAGTAGTAGGTTGAGGCCGTTGAGCACCGCCGC
CGCAAGGAATGGTGCATGCAAGGAGATGGCGCCCAACAGTCCCCCGGCCACGGGGCCTGCCACCATACCC
ACGCCGAAACAAGCGCTCATGAGCCCGAAGTGGCGAGCCCGATCTTCCCCATCGGTGATGTCGGCGATAT
AGGCGCCAGCAACCGCACCTGTGGCGCCGGTGATGCCGGCCACGATGCGTCCGGCGTAGAGGATCAGACT
AAGATCTCGATCCCGCGAAATTAATACGACTCACTATAGGGGAATTGTGAGCGGATAACAATTCCCCACT
AGTAATAATTTTGTTTAACTTTAAGAAGGAGATATACCATGGAAACTGAAGAAGGTAAACTGGTAATCTG
GATTAACGGCGATAAAGGCTATAACGGTCTCGCTGAAGTCGGTAAGAAATTCGAGAAAGATACCGGAATT
AAAGTCACCGTTGAGCATCCGGATAAACTGGAAGAGAAATTCCCACAGGTTGCGGCAACTGGCGATGGCC
CTGACATTATCTTCTGGGCACACGACCGCTTTGGTGGCTACGCTCAATCTGGCCTGTTGGCTGAAATCAC
CCCGGACAAAGCGTTCCAGGACAAGCTGTATCCGTTTACCTGGGATGCCGTACGTTACAACGGCAAGCTG
ATTGCTTACCCGATCGCTGTTGAAGCGTTATCGCTGATTTATAACAAAGACCTGCTGCCGAACCCGCCAA
AAACCTGGGAAGAGATCCCGGCGCTGGATAAAGAACTGAAAGCGAAAGGTAAGAGCGCCCTGATGTTCAA
CCTGCAAGAACCGTACTTCACCTGGCCGCTGATTGCTGCTGACGGGGGTTATGCGTTCAAGTATGAAAAC
GGCAAGTACGACATTAAAGACGTGGGCGTGGATAACGCTGGCGCGAAAGCGGGTCTGACCTTCCTGGTTG
ACCTGATTAAAAACAAACACATGAATGCAGACACCGATTACTCCATCGCAGAAGCTGCCTTTAATAAAGG
CGAAACAGCGATGACCATCAACGGCCCGTGGGCATGGTCCAACATCGACACCAGCAAAGTGAATTATGGT
GTAACGGTACTGCCGACCTTCAAGGGTCAACCATCCAAACCGTTCGTTGGCGTGCTGAGCGCAGGTATTA
ACGCCGCCAGTCCGAACAAAGAGCTGGCAAAAGAGTTCCTCGAAAACTATCTGCTGACTGATGAAGGTCT
GGAAGCGGTTAATAAAGACAAACCGCTGGGTGCCGTAGCGCTGAAGTCTTACGAGGAAGAGTTGGCGAAA
GATCCACGTATTGCCGCCACGATGGAAAACGCCCAGAAAGGTGAAATCATGCCGAACATCCCGCAGATGT
CCGCTTTCTGGTATGCCGTGCGTACTGCGGTGATCAACGCCGCCAGCGGTCGTCAGACTGTCGATGAAGC
CCTTAAAGACGCGCAGACTGGTACCGGCAGCGGCCTGGAAGTTCTGTTCCAGGGGCCCCATATGCTCGAG
ATGCCCGACGAGATGCGCGCCGAAGTCCTCGCCCGCAACGAGATCTCTAACCTGATCATGGACGCAGCGG
AGGCTGCGCAGCACGCTCTACCGCTGGAGGTGGAGAACTACCATGCCCTGTATCCACTGGAACCGCCGGC
GCAGCCGTTGCACGCCAAGCTCACGTTCCCCGCCACCACTTATAGGGCCACGCACAACACGACGGGCTAC
AAGTACTGCCTGCGAAGAATACATGGTTTCCGCCTGCAGTCGACCAAGTGCATGACGCTGGTGGAGATGT
GGAAGAAGCTGCAGCACACGAATGTGGTACAACTGCGTGAGGTGTTCACGACGAAAGCATTTGGTGATAA
CTCTTTAGTATTAGTGTACGACTATCATCCCGGCTCACAAACATTACTGGCCAAATACTTCACTCCGGCG
CCAGAGACCAACGGGTACACTGATCCATTCCAAGGCGAGGCCCGCCCCTTCAGTCATAAGAGTAACATGC
AGCGAACGAGCAATGGACCGCTGCTACCGGAGGCCACCATCTGGTCGATCATCATGCAGCTGACCGCCGG
CTTAAAAGCCATCCACCATGCCGGTCTTGCCTGCAAGGTTCTGGATCCCACAAAGATTATAGTGACGGGC
AAGCGTGTACGGTTTAGCTCATGCTGCATTTCGGATATAACGCAATTCGATCCGAATGCATCCAATCCCT
TGGCGCTGGTTAATATGCATCAGCAGGACGATCTGACCGCTTTGGGTCGCTTAGTATTAGCTTTGGCCTG
CCGCTGTCTTCAATCCGTGCAACGCGACAATGTCCAGTCCAGCATCGATATGGTCACGCGAAACTACTCC
ACCGATCTGCGAAACTTTATTGTTTACCTCTTCACCACCAATAATCGTCGCTCCGTGACCGACCTGCACG
GGATGATTGGTGCCCGCTTCTATACGCAACTGGATGCACTGCAGAGCAAAATTGATATGCAGGAGGACGA
GTTGGCCAAGGAGATGGAGAACGGGCGGTTATATCGCATTTTGGTCAAACTTAATAGCATCAACGAGCGA
CCCGACTTTAATCTGGACTGCACTTGGTCTGAGACTGGTGATAGATACATGTTGAAATTATTCCGTGATT
ATTTGTTCCATTCCGTCACTGAGGATGGCCGGCCCTGGCTAGATCACGCACACATTGTACAATGCCTCAA
CAAGCTGGATGCTGGCTCCATAGAGCGCGTGCAACTGATGTCCCGCGACGAGCAATCGGTACTCATCGTC
TCCTATGCTGAACTCAAGAATTGTCTGGAGAACGCCTTCTCCGAACTGATGTCAAGTGCGGCCAACTGAC
CTAGGAGATCCGGCTGCTAACAAAGCCCGAAAGGAAGCTGAGTTGGCTGCTGCCACCGCTGAGCAATAAC
TAGCATAACCCCTTGGGGCCTCTAAACGGGTCTTGAGGGGTTTTTTGCTGAAAGGAGGAACTATATCCGG
ATATCCCGCAAGAGGCCCGGCAGTACCGGCATAACCAAGCCTATGCCTACAGCATCCAGGGTGACGGTGC
CGAGGATGACGATGAGCGCATTGTTAGATTTCATACACGGTGCCTGACTGCGTTAGCAATTTAACTGTGA
TAAACTACCGCATTAAAGCTTATCGATGATAAGCTGTCAAACATGAGAATTACAACTTATATCGTATGGG
GCTGACTTCAGGTGCTACATTTGAAGAGATAAATTGCACTGAAATCAAGAAATATTTTATCTGATTAATA
AGATGATCTTCTTGAGATCGTTTTGGTCTGCGCGTAATCTCTTGCTCTGAAAACGAAAAAACCGCCTTGC
AGGGCGGTTTTTCGAAGGTTCTCTGAGCTACCAACTCTTTGAACCGAGGTAACTGGCTTGGAGGAGCGCA
GTCACCAAAACTTGTCCTTTCAGTTTAGCCTTAACCGGCGCATGACTTCAAGACTAACTCCTCTAAATCA
ATTACCAGTGGCTGCTGCCAGTGGTGCTTTTGCATGTCTTTCCGGGTTGGACTCAAGACGATAGTTACCG
GATAAGGCGCAGCGGTCGGACTGAACGGGGGGTTCGTGCATACAGTCCAGCTTGGAGCGAACTGCCTACC
CGGAACTGAGTGTCAGGCGTGGAATGAGACAAACGCGGCCATAACAGCGGAATGACACCGGTAAACCGAA
AGGCAGGAACAGGAGAGCGCACGAGGGAGCCGCCAGGGGGAAACGCCTGGTATCTTTATAGTCCTGTCGG
GTTTCGCCACCACTGATTTGAGCGTCAGATTTCGTGATGCTTGTCAGGGGGGCGGAGCCTATGGAAAAAC
GGCTTTGCCGCGGCCCTCTCACTTCCCTGTTAAGTATCTTCCTGGCATCTTCCAGGAAATCTCCGCCCCG
TTCGTAAGCCATTTCCGCTCGCCGCAGTCGAACGACCGAGCGTAGCGAGTCAGTGAGCGAGGAAGCGGAA
TATATCCTGTATCACATATTCTGCTGACGCACCGGTGCAGCCTTTTTTCTCCTGCCACATGAAGCACTTC
ACTGACACCCTCATCAGTGCCAACATAGTAAGCCAGTATACACTCCCCTAGCGCTGATGTCCGGCGGTGC
TTTTGCCGTTACGCACCACCCCGTCAGTAGCTGAACAGGAGGGACAGCTGATAGAAACAGAAGCCACTGG
AGCACCTCAAAAACACCATCATACACTAAATCAGTAAGTTGGCAGCATCACCCGACGCACTTTGCGCCGA
ATAAATACCTGTGACGGAAGATCACTTCGCAGAATAAATAAATCCTGGTGTCCCTGTTGATACCGGGAAG
CCCTGGGCCAACTTTTGGCGAAAATGAGACGTTGATCGGCACGTAAGAGGTTCCAACTTTCACCATAATG
AAATAAGATCACTACCGGGCGTATTTTTTGAGTTATCGAGATTTTCAGGAGCTAAGGAAGCTAAAATGGA
GAAAAAAATCACTGGATATACCACCGTTGATATATCCCAATGGCATCGTAAAGAACATTTTGAGGCATTT
CAGTCAGTTGCTCAATGTACCTATAACCAGACCGTTCAGCTGGATATTACGGCCTTTTTAAAGACCGTAA
AGAAAAATAAGCACAAGTTTTATCCGGCCTTTATTCACATTCTTGCCCGCCTGATGAATGCTCATCCGGA
ATTC
Features (pLannotate 1.2.2; 18 found; start..end, strand, type, name):
    739..834     -  CDS            resD (fragment): REDF_ECOLI - Also known as D. Protein inferred from homology: Swiss-Prot protein existence level 3. Acts as a repressor of transcription and as a site-specific resolvase that cleaves at the RfsF site. From Escherichia coli (strain K12).
    824..881     +  CDS            TcR (fragment): tetracycline efflux protein; tet; confers resistance to tetracycline
    878..971     -  CDS            TcR (fragment): tetracycline efflux protein; tet; confers resistance to tetracycline
   1475..2375    -  CDS            TcR (fragment): tetracycline efflux protein; tet; confers resistance to tetracycline
   2402..2420    +  promoter       T7 promoter: promoter for bacteriophage T7 RNA polymerase
   2421..2445    +  protein_bind   lac operator: The lac repressor binds to the lac operator to inhibit transcription in E. coli. This inhibition can be relieved by adding lactose or isopropyl-β-D-thiogalactopyranoside (IPTG). lac repressor encoded by lacI
   2460..2482    +  RBS            RBS: efficient ribosome binding site from bacteriophage T7 gene 10 (Olins and Rangwala, 1989)
   2493..3589    +  CDS            MBP (fragment): maltose binding protein from E. coli; malE (mutated); This version of the gene does not encode a signal sequence, so MBP will remain in the cytosol.
   3611..4966    +  CDS            PAN3 (fragment): PAN3_DROME - Experimental evidence at protein level: Swiss-Prot protein existence level 1. Regulatory subunit of the poly(A)-nuclease (PAN) deadenylation complex, one of two cytoplasmic mRNA deadenylases involved in general and miRNA-mediated mRNA turnover. PAN specifically shortens poly(A) tails of RNA and the activity is stimulated by poly(A)-binding protein (PABP). PAN deadenylation is followed by rapid degradation of the shortened mRNA tails by the CCR4-NOT complex. Deadenylated mRNAs are then degraded by two alternative mechanisms, namely exosome-mediated 3'-5' exonucleolytic degradation,
   4983..5032    +  CDS            SET1 (fragment): solubility-enhancement tag derived from T7 phage gene 10B
   5040..5087    +  terminator     T7 terminator: transcription terminator for bacteriophage T7 RNA polymerase
   5110..5214    -  CDS            TcR (fragment): tetracycline efflux protein; tet; confers resistance to tetracycline
   5262..5290    -  promoter       tet promoter: E. coli promoter for tetracycline efflux protein gene
   5402..5947    +  rep_origin     p15A ori: Plasmids containing the medium-copy-number p15A origin of replication can be propagated in E. coli cells that contain a second plasmid with the ColE1 origin.
   6035..6090    +  rep_origin     RSF ori (fragment): Plasmids containing the RSF 1030 origin of replication can be propagated in E. coli cells that contain additional plasmids with compatible origins.
   6209..6352    -  mobile_element IS1 (fragment): prokaryotic transposable element IS1
   6473..6575    +  promoter       cat promoter: promoter of the E. coli cat gene encoding chloramphenicol acetyltransferase
   6576..441     +  CDS            CmR (across the origin): chloramphenicol acetyltransferase; cat; confers resistance to chloramphenicol
