[The description below was written by a language model from this plasmid's Addgene catalogue record and pLannotate feature annotations shown in this document.]
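Description:
pnYC-NpM-DmPAN3_349-790-M651HP652G_T is a 6.8 kb bacterial expression plasmid for producing a mutant C-terminal fragment of Drosophila melanogaster PAN3 in E. coli. The catalogue lists the backbone as unknown. The feature table, however, shows a p15A origin of replication, a chloramphenicol acetyltransferase gene driven by its own cat promoter, and several disrupted fragments of the tetracycline efflux gene with its tet promoter, so tetracycline resistance is presumably not functional. This layout resembles a pACYC-type vector into which an expression cassette has been inserted. The plasmid is selected with chloramphenicol and recorded as low copy. The p15A origin is compatible with ColE1-type plasmids, so the vector can in principle be used to co-express PAN3 with a partner carried on a second plasmid.

The expression cassette consists of a T7 promoter with an adjacent lac operator and the phage T7 gene 10 ribosome binding site, giving IPTG-inducible transcription in hosts that supply T7 RNA polymerase and lac repressor. A lacI gene is not annotated on the plasmid. The open reading frame begins with a cytosolic maltose-binding protein that lacks its signal sequence. MBP serves as an N-terminal solubility and affinity tag and is followed by PAN3 residues 349–790 carrying the M651H and P652G substitutions. A T7 terminator closes the unit, and the short gene 10-derived match just upstream of it is probably vector remnant rather than a functional tag.

PAN3 is the regulatory subunit of the PAN2–PAN3 deadenylase complex. The associated study concerns the structure of the PAN3 pseudokinase and its interactions with PAN2 and GW182 proteins, so this mutant was probably made for structure-guided binding or biochemical assays. The record does not state what the two substitutions are meant to disrupt. The depositor sequence may be theoretical.
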