Addgene plasmid #147569: pnYC-NpM-DmPAN3_349-790-M651HP652G_T
Purpose: Bacterial Expression of DmPAN3_349-790-M651HP652G
Depositing lab: Elisa Izaurralde. Depositing organization: Max Planck Institute for Developmental Biology. Publication: Structure of the PAN3 pseudokinase reveals the basis for interactions with the PAN2 deadenylase and the GW182 proteins. Christie M, Boland A, Huntzinger E, Weichenrieder O, Izaurralde E. Mol Cell. 2013 Aug 8;51(3):360-73. doi: 10.1016/j.molcel.2013.07.011. PubMed 23932717.
Backbone
  Vector backbone: Unknown
  Vector type: Bacterial Expression
Growth in bacteria
  Bacterial resistance: Chloramphenicol, 25 μg/mL
  Growth temperature: 37°C
  Growth strain: DH5alpha
  Copy number: Low Copy
Gene/Insert
  Gene/Insert name: DmPAN3_349-790-M651HP652G
  Species: D. melanogaster (fly)
  Entrez Gene: CG11486 (a.k.a. Dmel_CG11486, Dmel\CG11486, PAN3)
  Cloning method: Unknown
Terms and licenses: Academic/Nonprofit Terms; Industry Terms: Not Available to Industry
Depositor comments: ORF extracted from NCBI: LD14901 Plasmids from this collection were made available to the research community and donated after the lab closed. Please note that the sequence provided by the depositing laboratory may be theoretical/predicted or based on Sanger sequencing results. There may be discrepancies between sequencing results obtained by Addgene and the depositor sequence. If an Addgene verified sequence is not available, please contact before placing your order to request that our lab fully sequence the plasmid.
How to cite: pnYC-NpM-DmPAN3_349-790-M651HP652G_T was a gift from Elisa Izaurralde (Addgene plasmid # 147569 ; http://n2t.net/addgene:147569 ; RRID:Addgene_147569)
